>Addgene plasmid #133671 | ZJOM8 | addgene full sequence | sequence record 265864 | Addgene NGS Result
ATTTAGGTGACACTATAGAACGCGGCCGCCAGCTGAAGCTTATGCGTTGATTATTGGGTTTCTCCCCACA
GCTGTACATTGACGATGCTCTTTATTGATATCGCCTAAAAGTTCAACAAACGCCACTGGAAATTGCCGCC
GTTGTCACCACAACGTGATAAGTGATGGTGTGCTTTTTGCACATCTAGTGAAGAAACGGGCAATTAGGAT
CTAGGACCAGTAACACTTGCCCCGCAAATATTATAACATGGGCCTTATGATTGCTCGGTTTGTTACATCT
AACATCCTAAGAAGTGAGTGGCATGAATACGTAGCTATATGTAGATTGAAAATTGATGAGTCGAGTCATC
ACCTTCCTCTAAACGGGGGATAAATTTTGGCGGTATTTTCCCTAATTTTATTCTTCGTTATGTCAGCCAT
GTGAGACTAATTAATTCAAGTTTTGACTTACAATTGCGGCTTCGTCGGAAATCAGTATTACGTATAAACT
GTGTACCATAAAATTGGCGTACTCGGTATTGTTTATACTAAGCCGGCCATTCTAGTGATTTCGCCTCTAT
AAATGGTTGTTATTCGAGTATAATATTTCAACCGCATCAAAGAAAGAGGTAGATAGCTTGCGTTCAACAC
CGTTCTTTTCTTTCCCCCTTAATTTAGCGCTTGGCGGTTATGCTATGGTGACAGTTAACTTTTTTAATTA
TAGGATGACTTGTCATATTGTTATATGCCGCATACTTATGTAAAGTAGTTATTGAGGTGGGGGTGAGCAG
AGTAACGACAACGATGGAGTTCCGTAACTAACCAATGCTTAATGTTGGTAAGTAATAGCAAATATATATA
CTACATAGCTTTTGTTATATGCATCATTTTATACGATTCATGTTCGACCCTTTTGATAAAAGATGGGATT
TTTAAATAAGTCGGTGGGTGATTTCGAATCATGAATAGTTGGCAGAGCAGGGGAAGTACGAGCTTCTAAA
GGGTAAGATATTGTATTTCGGACGGAAGCAGCAGAAACATAACAGTATTGATAAATAAGGCATGTGGTCA
TCACTTTTTGGTTGGACATCAAGTAATGCCAAGAATAAAGAGTCACCAACAAAGGCCATAGTGCGGTTGA
GGGAGCATATCAACCTTCTATCCAAAAAGCAATCGCATTTACGTACTCAAATTACAAATCAAGAGAATGA
AGCTAGAATCTTTTTGACGAAGGGCAATAAAGTAATGGCGAAGAATGCACTTAAAAAGAAGAAGACAATC
GAACAACTTTTAAGTAAGGTAGAAGGCACAATGGAGTCTATGGAACAGCAGCTATTCTCTATAGAAAGTG
CAAACTTAAATCTAGAGACAATGAGGGCTATGCAGGAAGGTGCTAAGGCAATGAAAACTATTCACAGTGG
CCTTGACATAGATAAAGTGGATGAAACTATGGACGAGATAAGGGAGCAAGTCGAATTAGGAGATGAAATA
AGCGACGCTATATCCAGGCCTTTAATTACTGGGGCAAACGAGGTGGATGAAGATGAGCTGGACGAGGAAT
TGGACATGCTGGCTCAAGAAAATGCTAACCAAGAAACGTCCAAGATCGTTAATAATAATGTTAATGCGGC
GCCTATCTCAGAGAACAAAGTCTCACTACCTAGTGTTCCAAGTAATAAAATTAAACAAAGTGAGAACTCT
GTGAAGGACGGGGAAGAGGAAGAGGATGAAGAAGATGAAGATGAAAAAGCATTAAGAGAACTACAAGCAG
AAATGGGGCTTGCTTCGTACGCTGCAGGTCGACGGATCGGTGACGGTGCTGGTTTAATTAACATGTCTAA
AGGTGAAGAATTATTCACTGGTGTTGTCCCAATTTTGGTTGAATTAGATGGTGATGTTAATGGTCACAAA
TTTTCTGTCTCCGGTGAAGGTGAAGGTGATGCTACTTACGGTAAATTGACCTTAAAATTTATTTGTACTA
CTGGTAAATTGCCAGTTCCATGGCCAACCTTAGTCACTACTTTAACTTATGGTGTTCAATGTTTTTCTAG
ATACCCAGATCATATGAAACAACATGACTTTTTCAAGTCTGCCATGCCAGAAGGTTATGTTCAAGAAAGA
ACTATTTTTTTCAAAGATGACGGTAACTACAAGACCAGAGCTGAAGTCAAGTTTGAAGGTGATACCTTAG
TTAATAGAATCGAATTAAAAGGTATTGATTTTAAAGAAGATGGTAACATTTTAGGTCACAAATTGGAATA
CAACTATAACTCTCACAATGTTTACATCATGGCTGACAAACAAAAGAATGGTATCAAAGTTAACTTCAAA
ATTAGACACAACATTGAAGATGGTTCTGTTCAATTAGCTGACCATTATCAACAAAATACTCCAATTGGTG
ATGGTCCAGTCTTGTTACCAGACAACCATTACTTATCCACTCAATCTGCCTTATCCAAAGATCCAAACGA
AAAGAGAGACCACATGGTCTTGTTAGAATTTGTTACTGCTGCTGGTATTACCCATGGTATTGATGAATTG
TACAAATAAGGCGCGCCACTTCTAAATAAGCGAATTTCTTATGATTTATGATTTTTATTATTAAATAAGT
TATAAAAAAAATAAGTGTATACAAATTTTAAAGTGACTCTTAGGTTTTAAAACGAAAATTCTTATTCTTG
AGTAACTCTTTCCTGTAGGTCAGGTTGCTTTCTCAGGTATAGTATGAGGTCGCTCTTATTGACCACACCT
CTACCGGCAGATCCGCTAGGGATAACAGGGTAATATAGATCTGTTTAGCTTGCCTCGTCCCCGCCGGGTC
ACCCGGCCAGCGACATGGAGGCCCAGAATACCCTCCTTGACAGTCTTGACGTGCGCAGCTCAGGGGCATG
ATGTGACTGTCGCCCGTACATTTAGCCCATACATCCCCATGTATAATCATTTGCATCCATACATTTTGAT
GGCCGCACGGCGCGAAGCAAAAATTACGGCTCCTCGCTGCGGACCTGCGAGCAGGGAAACGCTCCCCTCA
CAGACGCGTATAACTTCGTATAATGTATGCTATACGAAGTTATTGAATTGTCCCCACGCCGCGCCCCTGT
AGAGAAATATAAAAGGTTAGGATTTGCCACTGAGGTTCTTCTTTCATATACTTCCTTTTAAAATCTTGCT
AGGATACAGTTCTCACATCACATCCGAACATAAACAACCATGACAGTCAACACTAAGACCTATAGTGAGA
GAGCAGAAACTCATGCCTCACCAGTAGCACAACGATTATTTCGATTAATGGAACTGAAGAAAACCAATTT
ATGTGCATCAATTGATGTTGATACCACTAAGGAATTCCTTGAATTAATTGATAAATTGGGTCCTTATGTA
TGCTTAATCAAGACTCATATTGATATAATCAATGATTTTTCCTATGAATCCACTATTGAACCATTATTAG
AACTTTCACGTAAACATCAATTTATGATTTTTGAAGATAGAAAATTTGCTGATATTGGTAATACCGTGAA
GAAACAATATATTGGTGGAGTTTATAAAATTAGTAGTTGGGCAGATATTACTAATGCTCATGGTGTCACT
GGGAATGGAGTAGTTGAAGGATTAAAACAGGGAGCTAAAGAAACCACCACCAACCAAGAGCCAAGAGGGT
TATTGATGTTAGCTGAATTATCATCAGTGGGATCATTAGCATATGGAGAATATTCTCAAAAAACTGTTGA
AATTGCTAAATCCGATAAGGAATTTGTTATTGGATTTATTGCCCAACGTGATATGGGTGGACAAGAAGAA
GGATTTGATTGGCTTATTATGACACCTGGAGTTGGATTAGATGATAAAGGTGATGGATTAGGACAACAAT
ATAGAACTGTTGATGAAGTTGTTAGCACTGGAACTGATATTATCATTGTTGGTAGAGGATTGTTTGGTAA
AGGAAGAGATCCAGATATTGAAGGTAAAAGGTATAGAGATGCTGGTTGGAATGCTTATTTGAAAAAGACT
GGCCAATTATAATCAGTACTGACAATAAAAAGATTCTTGTTTTCAAGAACTTGTCATTTGTATAGTTTTT
TTATATTGTAGTTGTTCTATTTTAATCAAATGTTAGCGTGATTTATATTTTTTTTCGCCTCGACATCATC
TGCCCAGATGCGAAGTTAAGTGCGCAGAAAGTAATATCATGCGTCAATCGTATGTGAATGCTGGTCGCTA
TACTGCTGTCGATTCGATACTAACGCCGCCATCCAGTGTCGAAAACGAGCTCGAATTCATAACTTCGTAT
AATGTATGCTATACGAAGTTATATCGATGATATCAGATCCACTAGTGGCCTATGCGGCCGCGGATCTGCC
GGTCTCCCTATAGTGAGTCGTATTAATTTCGATAAGCCAGGTTAACCTGCATTAATGAATCGGCCAACGC
GCGGGGAGAGGCGGTTTGCGTATTGGGCGCTCTTCCGCTTCCTCGCTCACTGACTCGCTGCGCTCGGTCG
TTCGGCTGCGGCGAGCGGTATCAGCTCACTCAAAGGCGGTAATACGGTTATCCACAGAATCAGGGGATAA
CGCAGGAAAGAACATGTGAGCAAAAGGCCAGCAAAAGGCCAGGAACCGTAAAAAGGCCGCGTTGCTGGCG
TTTTTCCATAGGCTCCGCCCCCCTGACGAGCATCACAAAAATCGACGCTCAAGTCAGAGGTGGCGAAACC
CGACAGGACTATAAAGATACCAGGCGTTTCCCCCTGGAAGCTCCCTCGTGCGCTCTCCTGTTCCGACCCT
GCCGCTTACCGGATACCTGTCCGCCTTTCTCCCTTCGGGAAGCGTGGCGCTTTCTCATAGCTCACGCTGT
AGGTATCTCAGTTCGGTGTAGGTCGTTCGCTCCAAGCTGGGCTGTGTGCACGAACCCCCCGTTCAGCCCG
ACCGCTGCGCCTTATCCGGTAACTATCGTCTTGAGTCCAACCCGGTAAGACACGACTTATCGCCACTGGC
AGCAGCCACTGGTAACAGGATTAGCAGAGCGAGGTATGTAGGCGGTGCTACAGAGTTCTTGAAGTGGTGG
CCTAACTACGGCTACACTAGAAGAACAGTATTTGGTATCTGCGCTCTGCTGAAGCCAGTTACCTTCGGAA
AAAGAGTTGGTAGCTCTTGATCCGGCAAACAAACCACCGCTGGTAGCGGTGGTTTTTTTGTTTGCAAGCA
GCAGATTACGCGCAGAAAAAAAGGATCTCAAGAAGATCCTTTGATCTTTTCTACGGGGTCTGACGCTCAG
TGGAACGAAAACTCACGTTAAGGGATTTTGGTCATGAGATTATCAAAAAGGATCTTCACCTAGATCCTTT
TAAATTAAAAATGAAGTTTTAAATCAATCTAAAGTATATATGAGTAAACTTGGTCTGACAGTTACCAATG
CTTAATCAGTGAGGCACCTATCTCAGCGATCTGTCTATTTCGTTCATCCATAGTTGCCTGACTCCCCGTC
GTGTAGATAACTACGATACGGGAGGGCTTACCATCTGGCCCCAGTGCTGCAATGATACCGCGAGACCCAC
GCTCACCGGCTCCAGATTTATCAGCAATAAACCAGCCAGCCGGAAGGGCCGAGCGCAGAAGTGGTCCTGC
AACTTTATCCGCCTCCATCCAGTCTATTAATTGTTGCCGGGAAGCTAGAGTAAGTAGTTCGCCAGTTAAT
AGTTTGCGCAACGTTGTTGCCATTGCTACAGGCATCGTGGTGTCACGCTCGTCGTTTGGTATGGCTTCAT
TCAGCTCCGGTTCCCAACGATCAAGGCGAGTTACATGATCCCCCATGTTGTGCAAAAAAGCGGTTAGCTC
CTTCGGTCCTCCGATCGTTGTCAGAAGTAAGTTGGCCGCAGTGTTATCACTCATGGTTATGGCAGCACTG
CATAATTCTCTTACTGTCATGCCATCCGTAAGATGCTTTTCTGTGACTGGTGAGTACTCAACCAAGTCAT
TCTGAGAATAGTGTATGCGGCGACCGAGTTGCTCTTGCCCGGCGTCAATACGGGATAATACCGCGCCACA
TAGCAGAACTTTAAAAGTGCTCATCATTGGAAAACGTTCTTCGGGGCGAAAACTCTCAAGGATCTTACCG
CTGTTGAGATCCAGTTCGATGTAACCCACTCGTGCACCCAACTGATCTTCAGCATCTTTTACTTTCACCA
GCGTTTCTGGGTGAGCAAAAACAGGAAGGCAAAATGCCGCAAAAAAGGGAATAAGGGCGACACGGAAATG
TTGAATACTCATACTCTTCCTTTTTCAATATTATTGAAGCATTTATCAGGGTTATTGTCTCATGAGCGGA
TACATATTTGAATGTATTTAGAAAAATAAACAAATAGGGGTTCCGCGCACATTTCCCCGAAAAGTGCCAC
CTGACGTCTAAGAAACCATTATTATCATGACATTAACCTATAAAAATAGGCGTATCACGAGGCCCTTTCG
TCTCGCGCGTTTCGGTGATGACGGTGAAAACCTCTGACACATGCAGCTCCCGGAGACGGTCACAGCTTGT
CTGTAAGCGGATGCCGGGAGCAGACAAGCCCGTCAGGGCGCGTCAGCGGGTGTTGGCGGGTGTCGGGGCT
GGCTTAACTATGCGGCATCAGAGCAGATTGTACTGAGAGTGCACCATATGGACATATTGTCGTTAGAACG
CGGCTACAATTAATACATAACCTTATGTATCATACACATACG
Features (pLannotate 1.2.2; 17 found; start..end, strand, type, name):
      1..19      +  promoter       SP6 promoter: promoter for bacteriophage SP6 RNA polymerase
   1042..1761    +  CDS            SNF7: SNF7_YEAST - Also known as DID1 From Saccharomyces cerevisiae (strain ATCC 204508 / S288c) (Baker's yeast).
   1813..2529    +  CDS            yeGFP: yeast-enhanced green fluorescent protein codons optimized for translation in S. cerevisiae and C. albicans
   2550..2737    +  terminator     ADH1 terminator: S. cerevisiae ADH1; transcription terminator for the S. cerevisiae alcohol dehydrogenase 1 (ADH1) gene
   2812..3019    +  promoter       TEF promoter (fragment): Ashbya gossypii TEF promoter
   3020..3053    -  protein_bind   loxP: Cre-mediated recombination occurs in the 8-bp core sequence (GCATACAT). Cre recombinase
   3053..3189    +  promoter       TEF promoter (fragment): Ashbya gossypii TEF promoter
   3208..3996    +  CDS            URA3: PYRF_YEAST - Experimental evidence at protein level: Swiss-Prot protein existence level 1. From Saccharomyces cerevisiae (strain ATCC 204508 / S288c) (Baker's yeast).
   4008..4205    +  terminator     TEF terminator: Ashbya gossypii TEF terminator
   4259..4292    -  protein_bind   loxP: Cre-mediated recombination occurs in the 8-bp core sequence (GCATACAT). Cre recombinase
   4347..4365    -  promoter       T7 promoter: promoter for bacteriophage T7 RNA polymerase
   4387..4440    -  CDS            lacI (fragment): lac repressor; lacI; The lac repressor binds to the lac operator to inhibit transcription in E. coli. This inhibition can be relieved by adding lactose or isopropyl-β-D-thiogalactopyranoside (IPTG).
   4623..5211    -  rep_origin     ori: high-copy-number ColE1/pMB1/pBR322/pUC origin of replication
   5382..6242    -  CDS            AmpR: β-lactamase; bla; confers resistance to ampicillin, carbenicillin, and related antibiotics
   6243..6347    -  promoter       AmpR promoter: bla
   6442..6477    +  CDS            rop (fragment): Rop protein, which maintains plasmids at low copy number; rop
   6579..6630    +  misc_feature   bom (fragment): basis of mobility region from pBR322
