[The description below was written by a language model from this plasmid's Addgene catalogue record and pLannotate feature annotations shown in this document.]
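Description:
ZJOM8 is a yeast integrating plasmid built on the KT209 backbone and designed to place a SNF7-GFP fusion into the Saccharomyces cerevisiae genome as an additional copy, leaving the endogenous gene intact. It carries no yeast replication origin in the annotated features, consistent with an integrative design. In E. coli it is propagated through a high-copy ColE1/pUC-type origin and selected with ampicillin via the β-lactamase gene. Short remnants of lacI, rop and bom, along with flanking SP6 and T7 phage promoters, are backbone leftovers with no evident role in yeast.

The payload, listed as p1k-SNF7-GFP, consists of the SNF7 open reading frame (also known as VPS32/DID1, an ESCRT-III subunit) fused at its C terminus to GFP and followed by the ADH1 terminator. The catalogue calls the tag EGFP, while the feature table identifies it as yeast-enhanced GFP, a codon-optimized variant. About one kilobase of unannotated sequence lies upstream of the coding region. The "p1k" in the insert name suggests this is the native SNF7 promoter region, but the record does not say so explicitly.

Downstream sits a URA3 marker driven by the Ashbya gossypii TEF promoter and ended by the TEF terminator. The catalogue specifies the Candida albicans gene, although the automated annotation matched it to the S. cerevisiae homologue. Two loxP sites, one interrupting the TEF promoter and one after the terminator, should allow Cre-mediated excision and marker recycling.

The construct belongs to a validated set of fluorescent organelle markers for budding yeast, and the fusion labels endosomes and the vacuolar surface for live-cell imaging.
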