Addgene plasmid #133671: ZJOM8
Purpose: Integration of SNF7-GFP as an additional copy in genome, use auxotrophic marker URA3(Candida albicans). Present on endosomes and vacuolar surface.
Depositing lab: Zhiping Xie. Depositing organization: Shanghai Jiao Tong University. Publication: A Validated Set of Fluorescent-Protein-Based Markers for Major Organelles in Yeast (Saccharomyces cerevisiae). Zhu J, Zhang ZT, Tang SW, Zhao BS, Li H, Song JZ, Li D, Xie Z. MBio. 2019 Sep 3;10(5). pii: mBio.01691-19. doi: 10.1128/mBio.01691-19. PubMed 31481383.
Backbone
  Vector backbone: KT209
  Vector type: Yeast Expression
Growth in bacteria
  Bacterial resistance: Ampicillin, 100 μg/mL
  Growth temperature: 37°C
  Growth strain: DH5alpha
  Copy number: Unknown
Gene/Insert
  Gene/Insert name: p1k-SNF7-GFP
  Species: S. cerevisiae (budding yeast)
  Insert size (bp): 1700
  Entrez Gene: SNF7 (a.k.a. YLR025W, DID1, RNS4, VPL5, VPS32)
  Tag / fusion protein: EGFP (C terminal on insert)
  Cloning method: Gibson Cloning
Terms and licenses: Academic/Nonprofit Terms; Industry Terms: Not Available to Industry
How to cite: ZJOM8 was a gift from Zhiping Xie (Addgene plasmid # 133671 ; http://n2t.net/addgene:133671 ; RRID:Addgene_133671)
